>Addgene plasmid #76663 | TRIB1 gRNA (BRDN0001162575) | addgene full sequence | sequence record 186262 | Addgene Assembled Sequence
CCCGGGTGCAAAGATGGATAAAGTTTTAAACAGAGAGGAATCTTTGCAGCTAATGGACCTTCTAGGTCTT
GAAAGGAGTGGGAATTGGCTCCGGTGCCCGTCAGTGGGCAGAGCGCACATCGCCCACAGTCCCCGAGAAG
TTGGGGGGAGGGGTCGGCAATTGATCCGGTGCCTAGAGAAGGTGGCGCGGGGTAAACTGGGAAAGTGATG
TCGTGTACTGGCTCCGCCTTTTTCCCGAGGGTGGGGGAGAACCGTATATAAGTGCAGTAGTCGCCGTGAA
CGTTCTTTTTCGCAACGGGTTTGCCGCCAGAACACAGGTAAGTGCCGTGTGTGGTTCCCGCGGGCCTGGC
CTCTTTACGGGTTATGGCCCTTGCGTGCCTTGAATTACTTCCACCTGGCTGCAGTACGTGATTCTTGATC
CCGAGCTTCGGGTTGGAAGTGGGTGGGAGAGTTCGAGGCCTTGCGCTTAAGGAGCCCCTTCGCCTCGTGC
TTGAGTTGAGGCCTGGCCTGGGCGCTGGGGCCGCCGCGTGCGAATCTGGTGGCACCTTCGCGCCTGTCTC
GCTGCTTTCGATAAGTCTCTAGCCATTTAAAATTTTTGATGACCTGCTGCGACGCTTTTTTTCTGGCAAG
ATAGTCTTGTAAATGCGGGCCAAGATCTGCACACTGGTATTTCGGTTTTTGGGGCCGCGGGCGGCGACGG
GGCCCGTGCGTCCCAGCGCACATGTTCGGCGAGGCGGGGCCTGCGAGCGCGGCCACCGAGAATCGGACGG
GGGTAGTCTCAAGCTGGCCGGCCTGCTCTGGTGCCTGGCCTCGCGCCGCCGTGTATCGCCCCGCCCTGGG
CGGCAAGGCTGGCCCGGTCGGCACCAGTTGCGTGAGCGGAAAGATGGCCGCTTCCCGGCCCTGCTGCAGG
GAGCTCAAAATGGAGGACGCGGCGCTCGGGAGAGCGGGCGGGTGAGTCACCCACACAAAGGAAAAGGGCC
TTTCCGTCCTCAGCCGTCGCTTCATGTGACTCCACGGAGTACCGGGCGCCGTCCAGGCACCTCGATTAGT
TCTCGAGCTTTTGGAGTACGTCGTCTTTAGGTTGGGGGGAGGGGTTTTATGCGATGGAGTTTCCCCACAC
TGAGTGGGTGGAGACTGAAGTTAGGCCAGCTTGGCACTTGATGTAATTCTCCTTGGAATTTGCCCTTTTT
GAGTTTGGATCTTGGTTCATTCTCAAGCCTCAGACAGTGGTTCAAAGTTTTTTTCTTCCATTTCAGGTGT
CGTGACGTACGGCCACCATGACCGAGTACAAGCCCACGGTGCGCCTCGCCACCCGCGACGACGTCCCCAG
GGCCGTACGCACCCTCGCCGCCGCGTTCGCCGACTACCCCGCCACGCGCCACACCGTCGATCCGGACCGC
CACATCGAGCGGGTCACCGAGCTGCAAGAACTCTTCCTCACGCGCGTCGGGCTCGACATCGGCAAGGTGT
GGGTCGCGGACGACGGCGCCGCCGTGGCGGTCTGGACCACGCCGGAGAGCGTCGAAGCGGGGGCGGTGTT
CGCCGAGATCGGCCCGCGCATGGCCGAGTTGAGCGGTTCCCGGCTGGCCGCGCAGCAACAGATGGAAGGC
CTCCTGGCGCCGCACCGGCCCAAGGAGCCCGCGTGGTTCCTGGCCACCGTCGGAGTCTCGCCCGACCACC
AGGGCAAGGGTCTGGGCAGCGCCGTCGTGCTCCCCGGAGTGGAGGCGGCCGAGCGCGCCGGGGTGCCCGC
CTTCCTGGAGACCTCCGCGCCCCGCAACCTCCCCTTCTACGAGCGGCTCGGCTTCACCGTCACCGCCGAC
GTCGAGGTGCCCGAAGGACCGCGCACCTGGTGCATGACCCGCAAGCCCGGTGCCTGAACGCGTTAAGTCG
ACAATCAACCTCTGGATTACAAAATTTGTGAAAGATTGACTGGTATTCTTAACTATGTTGCTCCTTTTAC
GCTATGTGGATACGCTGCTTTAATGCCTTTGTATCATGCTATTGCTTCCCGTATGGCTTTCATTTTCTCC
TCCTTGTATAAATCCTGGTTGCTGTCTCTTTATGAGGAGTTGTGGCCCGTTGTCAGGCAACGTGGCGTGG
TGTGCACTGTGTTTGCTGACGCAACCCCCACTGGTTGGGGCATTGCCACCACCTGTCAGCTCCTTTCCGG
GACTTTCGCTTTCCCCCTCCCTATTGCCACGGCGGAACTCATCGCCGCCTGCCTTGCCCGCTGCTGGACA
GGGGCTCGGCTGTTGGGCACTGACAATTCCGTGGTGTTGTCGGGGAAATCATCGTCCTTTCCTTGGCTGC
TCGCCTGTGTTGCCACCTGGATTCTGCGCGGGACGTCCTTCTGCTACGTCCCTTCGGCCCTCAATCCAGC
GGACCTTCCTTCCCGCGGCCTGCTGCCGGCTCTGCGGCCTCTTCCGCGTCTTCGCCTTCGCCCTCAGACG
AGTCGGATCTCCCTTTGGGCCGCCTCCCCGCGTCGACTTTAAGACCAATGACTTACAAGGCAGCTGTAGA
TCTTAGCCACTTTTTAAAAGAAAAGGGGGGACTGGAAGGGCTAATTCACTCCCAACGAAGACAAGATCTG
CTTTTTGCTTGTACTGGGTCTCTCTGGTTAGACCAGATCTGAGCCTGGGAGCTCTCTGGCTAACTAGGGA
ACCCACTGCTTAAGCCTCAATAAAGCTTGCCTTGAGTGCTTCAAGTAGTGTGTGCCCGTCTGTTGTGTGA
CTCTGGTAACTAGAGATCCCTCAGACCCTTTTAGTCAGTGTGGAAAATCTCTAGCAGTACGTATAGTAGT
TCATGTCATCTTATTATTCAGTATTTATAACTTGCAAAGAAATGAATATCAGAGAGTGAGAGGAACTTGT
TTATTGCAGCTTATAATGGTTACAAATAAAGCAATAGCATCACAAATTTCACAAATAAAGCATTTTTTTC
ACTGCATTCTAGTTGTGGTTTGTCCAAACTCATCAATGTATCTTATCATGTCTGGCTCTAGCTATCCCGC
CCCTAACTCCGCCCATCCCGCCCCTAACTCCGCCCAGTTCCGCCCATTCTCCGCCCCATGGCTGACTAAT
TTTTTTTATTTATGCAGAGGCCGAGGCCGCCTCGGCCTCTGAGCTATTCCAGAAGTAGTGAGGAGGCTTT
TTTGGAGGCCTAGGGACGTACCCAATTCGCCCTATAGTGAGTCGTATTACGCGCGCTCACTGGCCGTCGT
TTTACAACGTCGTGACTGGGAAAACCCTGGCGTTACCCAACTTAATCGCCTTGCAGCACATCCCCCTTTC
GCCAGCTGGCGTAATAGCGAAGAGGCCCGCACCGATCGCCCTTCCCAACAGTTGCGCAGCCTGAATGGCG
AATGGG
[124 nt withheld, positions 3367-3490]
C
[91 nt withheld, positions 3492-3582]
A
[49 nt withheld, positions 3584-3632]
CCTTTGACGTTGGAGTCCACGTTCTTT
[37 nt withheld, positions 3660-3696]
ACCCTATCTCGGTCTATTCTTTTGATTTATAAGGGATTTTGCCGATTTCGGCCTATTGGTTAAAAAATGA
GCTGATTTAACAAAAATTTAACGCGAATTTTAACAAAATATTAACGCTTACAATTTAGGTGGCACTTTTC
GGGGAAATGTGCGCGGAACCCCTATTTGTTTATTTTTCTAAATACATTCAAATATGTATCCGCTCATGAG
ACAATAACCCTGATAAATGCTTCAATAATATTGAAAAAGGAAGAGTATGAGTATTCAACATTTCCGTGTC
GCCCTTATTCCCTTTTTTGCGGCATTTTGCCTTCCTGTTTTTGCTCACCCAGAAACGCTGGTGAAAGTAA
AAGATGCTGAAGATCAGTTGGGTGCACGAGTGGGTTACATCGAACTGGATCTCAACAGCGGTAAGATCCT
TGAGAGTTTTCGCCCCGAAGAACGTTTTCCAATGATGAGCACTTTTAAAGTTCTGCTATGTGGCGCGGTA
TTATCCCGTATTGACGCCGGGCAAGAGCAACTCGGTCGCCGCATACACTATTCTCAGAATGACTTGGTTG
AGTACTCACCAGTCACAGAAAAGCATCTTACGGATGGCATGACAGTAAGAGAATTATGCAGTGCTGCCAT
AACCATGAGTGATAACACTGCGGCCAACTTACTTCTGACAACGATCGGAGGACCGAAGGAGCTAACCGCT
TTTTTGCACAACATGGGGGATCATGTAACTCGCCTTGATCGTTGGGAACCGGAGCTGAATGAAGCCATAC
CAAACGACGAGCGTGACACCACGATGCCTGTAGCAATGGCAACAACGTTGCGCAAACTATTAACTGGCGA
ACTACTTACTCTAGCTTCCCGGCAACAATTAATAGACTGGATGGAGGCGGATAAAGTTGCAGGACCACTT
CTGCGCTCGGCCCTTCCGGCTGGCTGGTTTATTGCTGATAAATCTGGAGCCGGTGAGCGTGGGTCTCGCG
GTATCATTGCAGCACTGGGGCCAGATGGTAAGCCCTCCCGTATCGTAGTTATCTACACGACGGGGAGTCA
GGCAACTATGGATGAACGAAATAGACAGATCGCTGAGATAGGTGCCTCACTGATTAAGCATTGGTAACTG
TCAGACCAAGTTTACTCATATATACTTTAGATTGATTTAAAACTTCATTTTTAATTTAAAAGGATCTAGG
TGAAGATCCTTTTTGATAATCTCATGACCAAAATCCCTTAACGTGAGTTTTCGTTCCACTGAGCGTCAGA
CCCCGTAGAAAAGATCAAAGGATCTTCTTGAGATCCTTTTTTTCTGCGCGTAATCTGCTGCTTGCAAACA
AAAAAACCACCGCTACCAGCGGTGGTTTGTTTGCCGGATCAAGAGCTACCAACTCTTTTTCCGAAGGTAA
CTGGCTTCAGCAGAGCGCAGATACCAAATACTGTTCTTCTAGTGTAGCCGTAGTTAGGCCACCACTTCAA
GAACTCTGTAGCACCGCCTACATACCTCGCTCTGCTAATCCTGTTACCAGTGGCTGCTGCCAGTGGCGAT
AAGTCGTGTCTTACCGGGTTGGACTCAAGACGATAGTTACCGGATAAGGCGCAGCGGTCGGGCTGAACGG
GGGGTTCGTGCACACAGCCCAGCTTGGAGCGAACGACCTACACCGAACTGAGATACCTACAGCGTGAGCT
ATGAGAAAGCGCCACGCTTCCCGAAGGGAGAAAGGCGGACAGGTATCCGGTAAGCGGCAGGGTCGGAACA
GGAGAGCGCACGAGGGAGCTTCCAGGGGGAAACGCCTGGTATCTTTATAGTCCTGTCGGGTTTCGCCACC
TCTGACTTGAGCGTCGATTTTTGTGATGCTCGTCAGGGGGGCGGAGCCTATGGAAAAACGCCAGCAACGC
GGCCTTTTTACGGTTCCTGGCCTTTTGCTGGCCTTTTGCTCACATGTTCTTTCCTGCGTTATCCCCTGAT
TCTGTGGATAACCGTATTACCGCCTTTGAGTGAGCTGATACCGCTCGCCGCAGCCGAACGACCGAGCGCA
GCGAGTCAGTGAGCGAGGAAGCGGAAGAGCGCCCAATACGCAAACCGCCTCTCCCCGCGCGTTGGCCGAT
TCATTAATGCAGCTGGCACGACAGGTTTCCCGACTGGAAAGCGGGCAGTGAGCGCAACGCAATTAATGTG
AGTTAGCTCACTCATTAGGCACCCCAGGCTTTACACTTTATGCTTCCGGCTCGTATGTTGTGTGGAATTG
TGAGCGGATAACAATTTCACACAGGAAACAGCTATGACCATGATTACGCCAAGCGCGCAATTAACCCTCA
CTAAAGGGAACAAAAGCTGGAGCTGCAAGCTTAATGTAGTCTTATGCAATACTCTTGTAGTCTTGCAACA
TGGTAACGATGAGTTAGCAACATGCCTTACAAGGAGAGAAAAAGCACCGTGCATGCCGATTGGTGGAAGT
AAGGTGGTACGATCGTGCCTTATTAGGAAGGCAACAGACGGGTCTGACATGGATTGGACGAACCACTGAA
TTGCCGCATTGCAGAGATATTGTATTTAAGTGCCTAGCTCGATACATAAACGGGTCTCTCTGGTTAGACC
AGATCTGAGCCTGGGAGCTCTCTGGCTAACTAGGGAACCCACTGCTTAAGCCTCAATAAAGCTTGCCTTG
AGTGCTTCAAGTAGTGTGTGCCCGTCTGTTGTGTGACTCTGGTAACTAGAGATCCCTCAGACCCTTTTAG
TCAGTGTGGAAAATCTCTAGCAGTGGCGCCCGAACAGGGACTTGAAAGCGAAAGGGAAACCAGAGGAGCT
CTCTCGACGCAGGACTCGGCTTGCTGAAGCGCGCACGGCAAGAGGCGAGGGGCGGCGACTGGTGAGTACG
CCAAAAATTTTGACTAGCGGAGGCTAGAAGGAGAGAGATGGGTGCGAGAGCGTCAGTATTAAGCGGGGGA
GAATTAGATCGCGATGGGAAAAAATTCGGTTAAGGCCAGGGGGAAAGAAAAAATATAAATTAAAACATAT
AGTATGGGCAAGCAGGGAGCTAGAACGATTCGCAGTTAATCCTGGCCTGTTAGAAACATCAGAAGGCTGT
AGACAAATACTGGGACAGCTACAACCATCCCTTCAGACAGGATCAGAAGAACTTAGATCATTATATAATA
CAGTAGCAACCCTCTATTGTGTGCATCAAAGGATAGAGATAAAAGACACCAAGGAAGCTTTAGACAAGAT
AGAGGAAGAGCAAAACAAAAGTAAGACCACCGCACAGCAAGCGGCCGCTGATCTTCAGACCTGGAGGAGG
AGATATGAGGGACAATTGGAGAAGTGAATTATATAAATATAAAGTAGTAAAAATTGAACCATTAGGAGTA
GCACCCACCAAGGCAAAGAGAAGAGTGGTGCAGAGAGAAAAAAGAGCAGTGGGAATAGGAGCTTTGTTCC
TTGGGTTCTTGGGAGCAGCAGGAAGCACTATGGGCGCAGCGTCAATGACGCTGACGGTACAGGCCAGACA
ATTATTGTCTGGTATAGTGCAGCAGCAGAACAATTTGCTGAGGGCTATTGAGGCGCAACAGCATCTGTTG
CAACTCACAGTCTGGGGCATCAAGCAGCTCCAGGCAAGAATCCTGGCTGTGGAAAGATACCTAAAGGATC
AACAGCTCCTGGGGATTTGGGGTTGCTCTGGAAAACTCATTTGCACCACTGCTGTGCCTTGGAATGCTAG
TTGGAGTAATAAATCTCTGGAACAGATTTGGAATCACACGACCTGGATGGAGTGGGACAGAGAAATTAAC
AATTACACAAGCTTAATACACTCCTTAATTGAAGAATCGCAAAACCAGCAAGAAAAGAATGAACAAGAAT
TATTGGAATTAGATAAATGGGCAAGTTTGTGGAATTGGTTTAACATAACAAATTGGCTGTGGTATATAAA
ATTATTCATAATGATAGTAGGAGGCTTGGTAGGTTTAAGAATAGTTTTTGCTGTACTTTCTATAGTGAAT
AGAGTTAGGCAGGGATATTCACCATTATCGTTTCAGACCCACCTCCCAACCCCGAGGGGACCCAGAGAGG
GCCTATTTCCCATGATTCCTTCATATTTGCATATACGATACAAGGCTGTTAGAGAGATAATTAGAATTAA
TTTGACTGTAAACACAAAGATATTAGTACAAAATACGTGACGTAGAAAGTAATAATTTCTTGGGTAGTTT
GCAGTTTTAAAATTATGTTTTAAAATGGACTATCATATGCTTACCGTAACTTGAAAGTATTTCGATTTCT
TGGCTTTATATATCTTGTGGAAAGGACGAAACACCGCCAGCACGATGGCTGACTGGGTTTTAGAGCTAGA
AATAGCAAGTTAAAATAAGGCTAGTCCGTTATCAACTTGAAAAAGTGGCACCGAGTCGGTGCTTTTTTAA
GCTTGGCGTAACTAGATCTTGAGACAAATGGCAGTATTCATCCACAATTTTAAAAGAAAAGGGGGGATTG
GGGGGTACAGTGCAGGGGAAAGAATAGTAGACATAATAGCAACAGACATACAAACTAAAGAATTACAAAA
ACAAATTACAAAAATTCAAAATTTTCGGGTTTATTACAGGGACAGCAGAGATCCACTTTGGCGCCGGCTC
GAGGGGG
Features (pLannotate 1.2.2; 29 found; start..end, strand, type, name):
     14..80      +  CDS            small t antigen (fragment): SV40 (simian virus 40) small t antigen
    106..317     +  promoter       EF-1α core promoter: core promoter for human elongation factor EF-1α
    318..1256    +  intron         EF-1α intron A: intron upstream of the start codon of human EF-1α
   1278..1877    +  CDS            PuroR (fragment): puromycin N-acetyltransferase; pac from Streptomyces; confers resistance to puromycin
   1893..2481    +  misc_feature   WPRE: woodchuck hepatitis virus posttranscriptional regulatory element
   2532..2551    +  misc_feature   cPPT/CTS (fragment): central polypurine tract and central termination sequence of HIV-1
   2553..2786    +  LTR            3' LTR (ΔU3): self-inactivating 3' long terminal repeat (LTR) from HIV-1
   2864..2985    +  polyA_signal   SV40 poly(A) signal: SV40 polyadenylation signal
   3025..3160    +  rep_origin     SV40 ori: SV40 origin of replication
   3181..3199    -  promoter       T7 promoter: promoter for bacteriophage T7 RNA polymerase
   3207..3362    +  CDS            lacZα (fragment): LacZα fragment of β-galactosidase; lacZ fragment
   3367..3795    +  rep_origin     f1 ori (sequence partly withheld): f1 bacteriophage origin of replication; arrow indicates direction of (+) strand synthesis
   3848..3952    +  promoter       AmpR promoter: bla
   3953..4813    +  CDS            AmpR: β-lactamase; bla; confers resistance to ampicillin, carbenicillin, and related antibiotics
   4984..5572    +  rep_origin     ori: high-copy-number ColE1/pMB1/pBR322/pUC origin of replication
   5755..5847    +  CDS            lacI (fragment): lac repressor; lacI; The lac repressor binds to the lac operator to inhibit transcription in E. coli. This inhibition can be relieved by adding lactose or isopropyl-β-D-thiogalactopyranoside (IPTG).
   5860..5881    +  protein_bind   CAP binding site: CAP binding activates transcription in the presence of cAMP. E. coli catabolite activator protein
   5896..5926    +  promoter       lac promoter: promoter for the E. coli lac operon
   5934..5950    +  protein_bind   lac operator: The lac repressor binds to the lac operator to inhibit transcription in E. coli. This inhibition can be relieved by adding lactose or isopropyl-β-D-thiogalactopyranoside (IPTG). lac repressor encoded by lacI
   5995..6013    +  promoter       T3 promoter: promoter for bacteriophage T3 RNA polymerase
   6041..6267    +  promoter       RSV promoter: Rous sarcoma virus enhancer/promoter
   6268..6448    +  LTR            5' LTR (truncated): truncated 5' long terminal repeat (LTR) from HIV-1
   6495..6620    +  misc_feature   HIV-1 Ψ: packaging signal of human immunodeficiency virus type 1
   6604..6967    +  CDS            HIV-1 gag (fragment): gag protein from human immunodeficiency virus 1; gag
   7113..7346    +  misc_feature   RRE: The Rev response element (RRE) of HIV-1 allows for Rev-dependent mRNA export from the nucleus to the cytoplasm.
   7723..7749    +  CDS            Rev (fragment): human immunodeficiency virus 1 (HIV-1) Rev protein; rev; enhances nuclear export of unspliced and incompletely spliced viral mRNAs
   7753..7993    +  promoter       U6 promoter: RNA polymerase III promoter for human U6 snRNA
   8023..8098    +  misc_RNA       gRNA scaffold: guide RNA scaffold for the Streptococcus pyogenes CRISPR/Cas9 system
   8154..8271    +  misc_feature   cPPT/CTS: central polypurine tract and central termination sequence of HIV-1
