[The description below was written by a language model from this plasmid's Addgene catalogue record and pLannotate feature annotations shown in this document.]
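Description:
TRIB1 gRNA (BRDN0001162575) is a third-generation lentiviral CRISPR guide plasmid built on the lentiGuide-Puro backbone, carrying a single guide RNA directed against human TRIB1. According to the depositor's comments, the guide was designed against two TRIB1 reference transcripts and belongs to a human kinome gRNA library. The 8.3 kb plasmid is propagated in E. coli at high copy from a ColE1/pUC-type origin with ampicillin selection (AmpR under its own promoter). It also retains backbone remnants such as an f1 origin, lac promoter/operator elements, T3 and T7 promoters, and an SV40 origin and poly(A) signal.

The viral genome is transcribed from an RSV promoter fused to a truncated HIV-1 5' LTR, which makes packaging Tat-independent. This is followed by the Ψ packaging signal with a partial gag sequence, the RRE for Rev-dependent nuclear export, and a cPPT/CTS. A self-inactivating ΔU3 3' LTR closes the genome.

Within the genome, a human U6 RNA polymerase III promoter drives the TRIB1 spacer joined to the Streptococcus pyogenes Cas9 gRNA scaffold. A separate cassette uses the EF-1α core promoter with its intron A to express puromycin N-acetyltransferase, and a WPRE downstream of it enhances transcript expression. Transduced mammalian cells can therefore be selected with puromycin.

The plasmid does not encode Cas9. It is meant to be used with a separate Cas9 lentivector or in cell lines that already express Cas9, where the guide directs cleavage at TRIB1 for knockout or loss-of-function studies.
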