Addgene plasmid #76663: TRIB1 gRNA (BRDN0001162575)
Purpose: 3rd generation lentiviral gRNA plasmid targeting human TRIB1
Depositing lab: John Doench & David Root. Depositing organization: Broad Institute. Publication: Optimized sgRNA design to maximize activity and minimize off-target effects of CRISPR-Cas9. Doench JG, Fusi N, Sullender M, Hegde M, Vaimberg EW, Donovan KF, Smith I, Tothova Z, Wilen C, Orchard R, Virgin HW, Listgarten J, Root DE. Nat Biotechnol. 2016 Jan 18. doi: 10.1038/nbt.3437. PubMed 26780180.
Backbone
  Vector backbone: lentiGuide-Puro
  Backbone manufacturer: Zhang Lab (Addgene plasmid # 52963)
  Vector type: Mammalian Expression, Lentiviral, CRISPR
  Selectable markers: Puromycin
Growth in bacteria
  Bacterial resistance: Ampicillin, 100 μg/mL
  Growth temperature: 37°C
  Growth strain: DH5alpha
  Copy number: High Copy
Gene/Insert
  Gene/Insert name: TRIB1 (alt names: TRIB1; NM_001282985.1)
  gRNA/shRNA sequence: CCAGCACGATGGCTGACTGG
  Species: H. sapiens (human)
  Entrez Gene: TRIB1 (a.k.a. C8FW, GIG-2, GIG2, SKIP1, TRB-1, TRB1)
  Promoter: hU6
  Cloning method: Unknown
  Sequencing primers: 5′ U6-F; 3′ pS2-R
Terms and licenses: Academic/Nonprofit Terms; Industry Terms: Not Available to Industry
Depositor comments: The gRNA was designed to target the following Genbank reference sequence(s): NM_001282985.1,NM_025195.3. Note that this plasmid does NOT contain Cas9. It should be used in conjunction with lentiCas9-Blast (Addgene #52962) or otherwise with cell lines already expressing Cas9. Browse the full kinome gRNA library at http://www.addgene.org/pooled-library/broadgpp-human-kinome/ or visit http://www.broadinstitute.org/rnai/public/ for detailed protocols and information.
How to cite: TRIB1 gRNA (BRDN0001162575) was a gift from John Doench & David Root (Addgene plasmid # 76663 ; http://n2t.net/addgene:76663 ; RRID:Addgene_76663)
