>Addgene plasmid #76663 | TRIB1 gRNA (BRDN0001162575) | depositor partial sequence | sequence record 144123 | Target Sequence
CCAGCACGATGGCTGACTGG
