>Addgene plasmid #76663 | TRIB1 gRNA (BRDN0001162575) | addgene partial sequence | sequence record 186261 | hU6-F
ACGCTAGAAAGTAATAATTTCTTGGGTAGCTTTGCAGCTTTTAAAATTATGTTTTAAAATGGACTATCAT
ATGCTTACCGTAACTTGAAAGTATTTCGATTTCTTGGCTTTATATATCTTGTGGAAAGGACGAAACACCG
CCAGCACGATGGCTGACTGGGTTTTAGAGCTAGAAATAGCAAGTTAAAATAAGGCTAGTCCGTTATCAAC
TTGAAAAAGTGGCACCGAGTCGGTGCTTTTTTAAGCTTGGCGTAACTAGATCTTGAGACAAATGGCAGTA
TTCATCCACAATTTTAAAAGAAAAGGGGGGATTGGGGGGTACAGTGCAGGGGAAAGAATAGTAGACATAA
TAGCAACAGACATACAAACTAAAGAATTACAAAAACAAATTACAAAAATTCAAAATTTTCGGGTTTATTA
CAGGGACAGCAGAGATCCACTTTGGCGCCGGCTCGAGGGGGCCCGGGTGCAAAGATGGATAAAGTTTTAA
ACAGAGAGGAATCTTTGCAGCTAATGGACCTTCTAGGTCTTGAAAGGAGTGGGAATTGGCTCCGGTGCCC
GTCAGTGGGC
